>Addgene plasmid #211151 | pBiT3.1-C_LRRK2:2142-2527 | addgene full sequence | sequence record 425850 | Addgene NGS Result
AAGACGCGTTAATTAAGACGTCGGCAGTGAAAAAAATGCTTTATTTGTGAAATTTGTGATGCTATTGCTT
TATTTGTAACCATTATAAGCTGCAATAAACAAGTTAACAACAACAATTGCATTCATTTTATGTTTCAGGT
TCAGGGGGAGGTGTGGGAGGTTTTTTAAAGCAAGTAAAACCTCTACAAATGTGGTATGGCTGATTATGAT
CCGCGGCCGCAATACGTCGACGTTATCAGCTGACTTCGTACGAGAGCCTAGGATTATGGCGCGCCACTAG
TTATTAATAGTAATCAATTACGGGGTCATTAGTTCATAGCCCATATATGGAGTTCCGCGTTACATAACTT
ACGGTAAATGGCCCGCCTGGCTGACCGCCCAACGACCCCCGCCCATTGACGTCAATAATGACGTATGTTC
CCATAGTAACGCCAATAGGGACTTTCCATTGACGTCAATGGGTGGAGTATTTACGGTAAACTGCCCACTT
GGCAGTACATCAAGTGTATCATATGCCAAGTCCGCCCCCTATTGACGTCAATGACGGTAAATGGCCCGCC
TGGCATTATGCCCAGTACATGACCTTACGGGACTTTCCTACTTGGCAGTACATCTACGTATTAGTCATCG
CTATTACCATGGTGATGCGGTTTTGGCAGTACACCAATGGGCGTGGATAGCGGTTTGACTCACGGGGATT
TCCAAGTCTCCACCCCATTGACGTCAATGGGAGTTTGTTTTGGCACCAAAATCAACGGGACTTTCCAAAA
TGTCGTAATAACCCCGCCCCGTTGACGCAAATGGGCGGTAGGCGTGTACGGTGGGAGGTCTATATAAGCA
GAGCTGGTTTAGTGAACCGTCAGATCACTAGAATCTTTATTGCGGTAGTTTATCACAGTTAAATTGCTAA
CGCAGTCAGTGCTTCTGACACAACAGTCTCGAACTTAAGCTGCAGAAGTTGGTCGTGAGGCACTGGGCAG
GTAAGTATCAAGGTTACAAGACAGGTTTAAGGAGACCAATAGAAACTGGGCTTGTCGAGACAGAGAAGAC
TCTTGCGTTTCTGATAGGCACCTATTGGTCTTACTGACATCCACTTTGCCTTTCTCTCCACAGGTGTCCA
CTCCCAGTTCAATTACAGCTCTTAAGGCTAGAGTATTAATACGACTCACTATAGGGGCGATCGCAACAAG
CTTCGGGAAGATCTGGAGCTAGCGGCGGGGGATCCGGTGGGAATTCGACACCATGAGACGCATTTTATTA
CCTAAAAACGTAATTGTTGAATGCATGGTTGCTACACATCACAACAGCAGGAATGCAAGCATTTGGCTGG
GCTGTGGGCACACCGACAGAGGACAGCTCTCATTTCTTGACTTAAATACTGAAGGATACACTTCTGAGGA
AGTTGCTGATAGTAGAATATTGTGCTTAGCCTTGGTGCATCTTCCTGTTGAAAAGGAAAGCTGGATTGTG
TCTGGGACACAGTCTGGTACTCTCCTGGTCATCAATACCGAAGATGGGAAAAAGAGACATACCCTAGAAA
AGATGACTGATTCTGTCACTTGTTTGTATTGCAATTCCTTTTCCAAGCAAAGCAAACAAAAAAATTTTCT
TTTGGTTGGAACCGCTGATGGCAAGTTAGCAATTTTTGAAGATAAGACTGTTAAGCTTAAAGGAGCTGCT
CCTTTGAAGATACTAAATATAGGAAATGTCAGTACTCCATTGATGTGTTTGAGTGAATCCACAAATTCAA
CGGAAAGAAATGTAATGTGGGGAGGATGTGGCACAAAGATTTTCTCCTTTTCTAATGATTTCACCATTCA
GAAACTCATTGAGACAAGAACAAGCCAACTGTTTTCTTATGCAGCTTTCAGTGATTCCAACATCATAACA
GTGGTGGTAGACACTGCTCTCTATATTGCTAAGCAAAATAGCCCTGTTGTGGAAGTGTGGGATAAGAAAA
CTGAAAAACTCTGTGGACTAATAGACTGCGTGCACTTTTTAAGGGAGGTAACGGTAAAAGAAAACAAGGA
ATCAAAACACAAAATGTCTTATTCTGGGAGAGTGAAAACCCTCTGCCTTCAGAAGAACACTGCTCTTTGG
ATAGGAACTGGAGGAGGCCATATTTTACTCCTGGATCTTTCAACTCGTCGACTTATACGTGTAATTTACA
ACTTTTGTAATTCGGTCAGAGTCATGATGACAGCACAGCTAGGAAGCCTTAAAAATGTCATGCTGGTATT
GGGCTACAACCGGAAAAATACTGAAGGTACACAAAAGCAGAAAGAGATACAATCTTGCTTGACCGTTTGG
GACATCAATCTTCCACATGAAGTGCAAAATTTAGAAAAACACATTGAAGTGAGAAAAGAATTAGCTGAAA
AAATGAGACGAACATCTGTTGAGGGCTCGAGCGGTGGGAGCTCCGGTGTGAGCGGCTGGCGGCTGTTCAA
GAAGATTAGCTAAGTTTAAACGGCCGCGACTCTAGACTGCAGGCATGCAAGCTGATTTGGCTGCTGCCAC
CGCTGAGCAAGGCCGCTTCGAGCAGACATGATAAGATACATTGATGAGTTTGGACAAACCACAACTAGAA
TGCAGTGAAAAAAATGCTTTATTTGTGAAATTTGTGATGCTATTGCTTTATTTGTAACCATTATAAGCTG
CAATAAACAAGTTAACAACAACAATTGCATTCATTTTATGTTTCAGGTTCAGGGGGAGATGTGGGAGGTT
TTTTTAAGCAAGTAAAACCTCTACAAATGTGGTAAAATCTTAATTAAGACTTCTAATATAACTTCGTATA
GCATACATTATACGAAGTTATGGTTCCACTGTTGACAATTAATCATCGGCATAGTATATCGGCATAGTAT
AATACGACAAGGTGAGGAACTAAACCCAGGAGGCAGATCATGATTGAACAAGATGGATTGCACGCAGGTT
CTCCGGCCGCTTGGGTGGAGAGGCTATTCGGCTATGACTGGGCACAACAGACAATCGGCTGCTCTGATGC
CGCCGTGTTCCGGCTGTCAGCGCAGGGGCGCCCGGTTCTTTTTGTCAAGACCGACCTGTCCGGTGCCCTG
AATGAACTGCAGGACGAGGCAGCGCGGCTATCGTGGCTGGCCACGACGGGCGTTCCTTGCGCAGCTGTGC
TCGACGTTGTCACTGAAGCGGGAAGGGACTGGCTGCTATTGGGCGAAGTGCCGGGGCAGGATCTCCTGTC
ATCTCACCTTGCTCCTGCCGAGAAAGTATCCATCATGGCTGATGCAATGCGGCGGCTGCATACGCTTGAT
CCGGCTACCTGCCCATTCGACCACCAAGCGAAACATCGCATCGAGCGAGCACGTACTCGGATGGAAGCCG
GTCTTGTCGATCAGGATGATCTGGACGAAGAGCATCAGGGGCTCGCGCCAGCCGAACTGTTCGCCAGGCT
CAAGGCGCGCATGCCCGACGGCGAGGATCTCGTCGTGACCCATGGCGATGCCTGCTTGCCGAATATCATG
GTGGAAAATGGCCGCTTTTCTGGATTCATCGACTGTGGCCGGCTGGGTGTGGCGGACCGCTATCAGGACA
TAGCGTTGGCTACCCGTGATATTGCTGAAGAGCTTGGCGGCGAATGGGCTGACCGCTTCCTCGTGCTTTA
CGGTATCGCCGCTCCCGATTCGCAGCGCATCGCCTTCTATCGCCTTCTTGACGAGTTCTTCTGATTCGAA
ATGACCGACCAAGCGACGCCCAACCGGTATCAGCTCACTCAAAGGCGGTAATACGGTTATCCACAGAATC
AGGGGATAACGCAGGAAAGAACATGTGAGCAAAAGGCCAGCAAAAGGCCAGGAACCGTAAAAAGGCCGCG
TTGCTGGCGTTTTTCCATAGGCTCCGCCCCCCTGACGAGCATCACAAAAATCGACGCTCAAGTCAGAGGT
GGCGAAACCCGACAGGACTATAAAGATACCAGGCGTTTCCCCCTGGAAGCTCCCTCGTGCGCTCTCCTGT
TCCGACCCTGCCGCTTACCGGATACCTGTCCGCCTTTCTCCCTTCGGGAAGCGTGGCGCTTTCTCATAGC
TCACGCTGTAGGTATCTCAGTTCGGTGTAGGTCGTTCGCTCCAAGCTGGGCTGTGTGCACGAACCCCCCG
TTCAGCCCGACCGCTGCGCCTTATCCGGTAACTATCGTCTTGAGTCCAACCCGGTAAGACACGACTTATC
GCCACTGGCAGCAGCCACTGGTAACAGGATTAGCAGAGCGAGGTATGTAGGCGGTGCTACAGAGTTCTTG
AAGTGGTGGCCTAACTACGGCTACACTAGAAGGACAGTATTTGGTATCTGCGCTCTGCTGAAGCCAGTTA
CCTTCGGAAAAAGAGTTGGTAGCTCTTGATCCGGCAAACAAACCACCGCTGGTAGCGGTGGTTTTTTTGT
TTGCAAGCAGCAGATTACGCGCAGAAAAAAAGGATTTCAAGAAGATCCTTTGATCTTTTCTACGGGGTCT
GACGCTCAGTGGAACGAAAACTCACGTTAAGGGATTTTGGTCATGAGATTATCAAAAAGGATCTTCACCT
AGATCCTTTTATAGTCCGGAATCGTCACACAAAAAACCAACACACAGATGTAATGAAAATAAAGATATTT
TATTGCGGCCATCGTGATGGCTAGAGTTTAGCCCTCCCACACATAACCAGAGGGCAGCAATTCACGAATC
CCAACTGCCGTCGGCTGTCCATCACTGTCCTTCACTATGGCTTTGATCCCAGGATGCAGATCGAGAAGCA
CCTGTCGGCACCGTCCGCAGGGGCTCAAGATGCCCCTGTTCTCATTTCCGATCGCGACGATACAAGTCAG
GTTGCCAGCTGCCGCAGCAGCAGCAGTGCCCAGCACCACGAGTTCTGCACAAGGTCCCCCAGTAAAATGA
TATACATTGACACCAGTGAAGATGCGGCCGTCGCTAGAGAGAGCTGCGCTGGCGACGCTGTAGTCTTCAG
AGATGGGGATGCTGTTGATTGTAGCCGTTGCTCTTTCAATGAGGGTGGATTCTTCTTGAGACAAAGGCTT
GGCCATGGTGGCGCTAGTGTCAGAAGAATCGAGCTTTTTGCAAAAGCCTAGGCCTCCAAAAAAGCCTCCT
CACTACTTCTGGAATAGCTCAGAGGCCGAGGCGGCCTCGGCCTCTGCATAAATAAAAAAAATTAGTCAGC
CATGGGGCGGAGAATGGGCGGAACTGGGCGGAGTTAGGGGCGGGATGGGCGGAGTTAGGGGCGGGACTAT
GGTTGCTGACTAATTGAGATGCATGCTTTGCATACTTCTGCCTGCTGGGGAGCCTGGGGACTTTCCACAC
CTGGTTGCTGACTAATTGAGATGCATGCTTTGCATACTTCTGCCTGCTGGGGAGCCTGGGGACTTTCCAC
ACCCTAACTGACACACATTCCACAGCTGGTTCTTTCCGCCTCAGAAGGTACCTAACCAAGTTCCTCTTTC
AGAGGTTATTTCAGGCCATGGTGCTGCGC
Features (pLannotate 1.2.2; 17 found; start..end, strand, type, name):
     24..105     -  polyA_signal   SV40 poly(A) signal: SV40 polyadenylation signal
    128..211     -  CDS            large T antigen (fragment): large T antigen from SV40 (simian virus 40)
    276..641     +  enhancer       CMV enhancer: human cytomegalovirus immediate early enhancer
    643..842     +  promoter       CMV promoter: human cytomegalovirus (CMV) immediate early promoter
    981..1113    +  intron         chimeric intron: chimera between introns from human β-globin and immunoglobulin heavy chain genes
   1157..1175    +  promoter       T7 promoter: promoter for bacteriophage T7 RNA polymerase
   1246..2403    +  CDS            LRRK2 (fragment): LRRK2_HUMAN - Also known as PARK8. Experimental evidence at protein level: Swiss-Prot protein existence level 1. Serine/threonine-protein kinase which phosphorylates a broad range of proteins involved in multiple processes such as neuronal plasticity, autophagy, and vesicle trafficking (PubMed:20949042, PubMed:22012985, PubMed:26824392, PubMed:29125462, PubMed:28720718, PubMed:29127255, PubMed:30398148, PubMed:29212815, PubMed:30635421, PubMed:21850687, PubMed:23395371, PubMed:17114044, PubMed:24687852, PubMed:26014385, PubMed:25201882). Is a key regulator of RAB GTPases by regulating the GTP/
   2499..2526    +  CDS            SET1 (fragment): solubility-enhancement tag derived from T7 phage gene 10B
   2552..2673    -  polyA_signal   SV40 poly(A) signal: SV40 polyadenylation signal
   2696..2764    -  CDS            large T antigen (fragment): large T antigen from SV40 (simian virus 40)
   2788..2821    +  protein_bind   loxP: Cre-mediated recombination occurs in the 8-bp core sequence (GCATACAT). Cre recombinase
   2831..2878    +  promoter       EM7 promoter: synthetic bacterial promoter&nbsp
   2910..3701    +  CDS            neo: KKA2_KLEPN - Also known as kan, nptII. Experimental evidence at protein level: Swiss-Prot protein existence level 1. Resistance to kanamycin, neomycin, paromomycin, ribostamycin, butirosin and gentamicin B. From Klebsiella pneumoniae.
   3862..4450    -  rep_origin     ori: high-copy-number ColE1/pMB1/pBR322/pUC origin of replication
   4576..4624    -  polyA_signal   poly(A) signal: synthetic polyadenylation signal
   4648..5046    -  CDS            BSD: blasticidin S deaminase; Aspergillus terreus BSD; confers resistance to blasticidin
   5077..5434    -  promoter       SV40 promoter: SV40 enhancer and early promoter
