[The description below was written by a language model from this plasmid's Addgene catalogue record and pLannotate feature annotations shown in this document.]
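Description:
pBiT3.1-C_LRRK2:2142-2527 is a mammalian expression plasmid built on the commercial pBiT3.1-C backbone. It encodes a C-terminal fragment of human LRRK2 (residues R2142 to E2527, an 1158 bp insert) fused at its C terminus to a HiBiT peptide through a glycine/serine linker. The fragment carries the natural M2397T variant and was derived from a Mammalian Gene Collection cDNA clone. It was introduced by ligation-independent cloning between EcoRI and XhoI sites, both of which are retained.

Expression is driven by the CMV immediate-early enhancer and promoter, followed by a chimeric β-globin/immunoglobulin intron that promotes efficient mRNA processing. A T7 promoter sits just upstream of the coding sequence and serves as a sequencing primer site. An SV40 polyadenylation signal terminates the transcript. The small "SET1" fragment annotated downstream of the LRRK2 sequence is probably an automated annotation artefact rather than a functional tag.

The plasmid replicates in E. coli from a high-copy ColE1/pUC-type origin and is selected with kanamycin through an EM7-driven neo (nptII) gene, which is preceded by a loxP site. The catalogue lists neomycin/G418 as the mammalian selectable marker. The feature table, however, shows only a bacterial promoter in front of neo, plus a separate SV40 promoter-driven blasticidin S deaminase cassette with a synthetic poly(A) signal, so the two sources do not fully agree on mammalian selection.

HiBiT is a short peptide that complements the LgBiT NanoLuc fragment to produce luminescence, so the tagged protein can be quantified in cells or lysates. The associated publication evaluates the ligandability of WD40 repeat proteins, which suggests the construct is used in cellular assays of this LRRK2 region, although the record does not name the specific assay.
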