Addgene plasmid #211151: pBiT3.1-C_LRRK2:2142-2527
Purpose: Mammalian expression of human LRRK2 fragment R2142 to E2527. C-terminal HiBiT tag.
Depositing lab: Cheryl Arrowsmith. Depositing organization: University of Toronto. Publication: A Target Class Ligandability Evaluation of WD40 Repeat-Containing Proteins. Ackloo S, Li F, Szewczyk M, Seitova A, Loppnau P, Zeng H, Xu J, Ahmad S, Arnautova YA, Baghaie AJ, Beldar S, Bolotokova A, Centrella PA, Chau I, Clark MA, Cuozzo JW, Dehghani-Tafti S, Disch JS, Dong A, Dumas A, Feng JA, Ghiabi P, Gibson E, Gilmer J, Goldman B, Green SR, Guie MA, Guilinger JP, Harms N, Herasymenko O, Houliston S, Hutchinson A, Kearnes S, Keefe AD, Kimani SW, Kramer T, Kutera M, Kwak HA, Lento C, Li Y, Liu J, Loup J, Machado RAC, Mulhern CJ, Perveen S, Righetto GL, Riley P, Shrestha S, Sigel EA, Silva M, Sintchak MD, Slakman BL, Taylor RD, Thompson J, Torng W, Underkoffler C, von Rechenberg M, Walsh RT, Watson I, Wilson DJ, Wolf E, Yadav M, Yazdi AK, Zhang J, Zhang Y, Santhakumar V, Edwards AM, Barsyte-Lovejoy D, Schapira M, Brown PJ, Halabelian L, Arrowsmith CH. J Med Chem. 2025 Jan 23;68(2):1092-1112. doi: 10.1021/acs.jmedchem.4c02010. Epub 2024 Nov 4. PubMed 39495097.
Backbone
  Vector backbone: pBiT3.1-C
  Backbone manufacturer: Promega
  Vector type: Mammalian Expression
  Selectable markers: Neomycin (select with G418)
Growth in bacteria
  Bacterial resistance: Kanamycin, 50 μg/mL
  Growth temperature: 37°C
  Growth strain: DH5alpha
  Copy number: High Copy
Gene/Insert
  Gene/Insert name: LRRK2:R2142-E2527
  Species: H. sapiens (human)
  Insert size (bp): 1158
  Mutation: M2397T natural variant ( VAR_024965)
  Entrez Gene: LRRK2 (a.k.a. AURA17, DARDARIN, PARK8, RIPK7, ROCO2)
  Promoter: CMV
  Tag / fusion protein: GSSGGSSGVSGWRLFKKIS (C terminal on insert)
  Cloning method: Ligation Independent Cloning
  Sequencing primers: 5′ T7; 3′ TTGCTCAGCGGTGGCAGCAG
Resource information
  A portion of this plasmid was derived from a plasmid made by: Mammalian Gene Collection (BC117180)
Terms and licenses: Academic/Nonprofit Terms; Industry Terms: Not Available to Industry
Depositor comments: 5' Cloning Site: EcoR1 (not destroyed), 3' Cloning Site: Xho1 (not destroyed).
How to cite: pBiT3.1-C_LRRK2:2142-2527 was a gift from Cheryl Arrowsmith (Addgene plasmid # 211151 ; http://n2t.net/addgene:211151 ; RRID:Addgene_211151)
