>Addgene plasmid #211151 | pBiT3.1-C_LRRK2:2142-2527 | depositor partial sequence | sequence record 411780 | Insert sequence
ATGAGACGCATTTTATTACCTAAAAACGTAATTGTTGAATGCATGGTTGCTACACATCACAACAGCAGGA
ATGCAAGCATTTGGCTGGGCTGTGGGCACACCGACAGAGGACAGCTCTCATTTCTTGACTTAAATACTGA
AGGATACACTTCTGAGGAAGTTGCTGATAGTAGAATATTGTGCTTAGCCTTGGTGCATCTTCCTGTTGAA
AAGGAAAGCTGGATTGTGTCTGGGACACAGTCTGGTACTCTCCTGGTCATCAATACCGAAGATGGGAAAA
AGAGACATACCCTAGAAAAGATGACTGATTCTGTCACTTGTTTGTATTGCAATTCCTTTTCCAAGCAAAG
CAAACAAAAAAATTTTCTTTTGGTTGGAACCGCTGATGGCAAGTTAGCAATTTTTGAAGATAAGACTGTT
AAGCTTAAAGGAGCTGCTCCTTTGAAGATACTAAATATAGGAAATGTCAGTACTCCATTGATGTGTTTGA
GTGAATCCACAAATTCAACGGAAAGAAATGTAATGTGGGGAGGATGTGGCACAAAGATTTTCTCCTTTTC
TAATGATTTCACCATTCAGAAACTCATTGAGACAAGAACAAGCCAACTGTTTTCTTATGCAGCTTTCAGT
GATTCCAACATCATAACAGTGGTGGTAGACACTGCTCTCTATATTGCTAAGCAAAATAGCCCTGTTGTGG
AAGTGTGGGATAAGAAAACTGAAAAACTCTGTGGACTAATAGACTGCGTGCACTTTTTAAGGGAGGTAAC
GGTAAAAGAAAACAAGGAATCAAAACACAAAATGTCTTATTCTGGGAGAGTGAAAACCCTCTGCCTTCAG
AAGAACACTGCTCTTTGGATAGGAACTGGAGGAGGCCATATTTTACTCCTGGATCTTTCAACTCGTCGAC
TTATACGTGTAATTTACAACTTTTGTAATTCGGTCAGAGTCATGATGACAGCACAGCTAGGAAGCCTTAA
AAATGTCATGCTGGTATTGGGCTACAACCGGAAAAATACTGAAGGTACACAAAAGCAGAAAGAGATACAA
TCTTGCTTGACCGTTTGGGACATCAATCTTCCACATGAAGTGCAAAATTTAGAAAAACACATTGAAGTGA
GAAAAGAATTAGCTGAAAAAATGAGACGAACATCTGTTGAG
